Addgene plasmid #84323: pISH-Six4
Purpose: Use to synthesize riboprobes for in situ hybridization (ISH) probe for Six4. Not for gene expression.
Depositing lab: Peter Mombaerts. Depositing organization: Max Planck Research Unit for Neurogenetics. Publication: Expression of homeobox genes in the mouse olfactory epithelium. Parrilla M, Chang I, Degl'Innocenti A, Omura M. J Comp Neurol. 2016 Oct 1;524(14):2713-39. doi: 10.1002/cne.24051. Epub 2016 Jun 19. PubMed 27243442.
Backbone
  Vector backbone: pGEM-T easy
  Backbone manufacturer: Promega
  Backbone size w/o insert (bp): 3015
Growth in bacteria
  Bacterial resistance: Ampicillin, 100 μg/mL
  Growth temperature: 37°C
  Growth strain: DH5alpha
  Copy number: High Copy
Gene/Insert
  Gene/Insert name: Six4
  Species: M. musculus (mouse)
  Insert size (bp): 612
  Entrez Gene: Six4 (a.k.a. AI047561, AREC3, TrexBF)
  Cloning method: Unknown
  Sequencing primers: 5′ T7; 3′ SP6
Terms and licenses: Academic/Nonprofit Terms; Industry Terms: Not Available to Industry
Depositor comments: NcoI digestion and SP6 RNA polymerase for antisense probe
How to cite: pISH-Six4 was a gift from Peter Mombaerts (Addgene plasmid # 84323 ; http://n2t.net/addgene:84323 ; RRID:Addgene_84323)
