[The description below was written by a language model from this plasmid's Addgene catalogue record and pLannotate feature annotations shown in this document.]
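Description:
pISH-Six4 is a riboprobe template plasmid built on the pGEM-T Easy cloning vector, carrying a 612 bp fragment of the mouse Six4 homeobox gene. It is a small (about 3.6 kb) bacterial plasmid that replicates in E. coli from a high-copy ColE1/pUC-type origin and is selected with ampicillin through the β-lactamase (AmpR) gene and its native promoter. The backbone also retains an f1 phage origin, which permits single-stranded DNA production, along with remnants of the lac region (CAP site, lac promoter and operator, and a lacZα fragment). In the parent vector these lac elements support blue/white screening, and the insert interrupts the lacZα coding region.

The Six4 fragment itself is not annotated in the feature table, but it lies in the cloning site between the two opposing bacteriophage promoters, T7 on one side and SP6 on the other. This arrangement allows in vitro run-off transcription of either strand after the plasmid is linearised at the far end of the insert. According to the depositor's note, cutting with NcoI and transcribing with SP6 RNA polymerase gives the antisense probe, which hybridises to Six4 mRNA. By implication, T7 would transcribe the sense strand, commonly used as a control, although the record does not say so. A short annotated match to a hornet peptide adjacent to the SP6 promoter is almost certainly a spurious database hit.

The plasmid is intended only for synthesising labelled riboprobes for in situ hybridisation, and the associated study concerned homeobox gene expression in the mouse olfactory epithelium. It contains no eukaryotic promoter and is explicitly not meant for Six4 protein expression.
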