Features (pLannotate 1.2.2; 13 found; start..end, strand, type, name):
    680..742     -  CDS            VESPI_VESMG (fragment): Experimental evidence at protein level: Swiss-Prot protein existence level 1. Shows contractile activity on isolated ileum smooth muscle. From Vespa magnifica (Hornet).
    754..772     -  promoter       SP6 promoter: promoter for bacteriophage SP6 RNA polymerase
    814..830     -  protein_bind   lac operator: The lac repressor binds to the lac operator to inhibit transcription in E. coli. This inhibition can be relieved by adding lactose or isopropyl-β-D-thiogalactopyranoside (IPTG). lac repressor encoded by lacI
    838..868     -  promoter       lac promoter: promoter for the E. coli lac operon
    883..904     -  protein_bind   CAP binding site: CAP binding activates transcription in the presence of cAMP. E. coli catabolite activator protein
    917..1009    -  CDS            lacI (fragment): lac repressor; lacI; The lac repressor binds to the lac operator to inhibit transcription in E. coli. This inhibition can be relieved by adding lactose or isopropyl-β-D-thiogalactopyranoside (IPTG).
   1192..1780    -  rep_origin     ori: high-copy-number ColE1/pMB1/pBR322/pUC origin of replication
   1951..2811    -  CDS            AmpR: β-lactamase; bla; confers resistance to ampicillin, carbenicillin, and related antibiotics
   2812..2916    -  promoter       AmpR promoter: bla
   2943..2993    +  misc_feature   bom (fragment): basis of mobility region from pBR322
   3021..3449    -  rep_origin     f1 ori (sequence partly withheld): f1 bacteriophage origin of replication; arrow indicates direction of (+) strand synthesis
   3453..3610    -  CDS            lacZα (fragment): LacZα fragment of β-galactosidase; lacZ fragment
   3613..2       +  promoter       T7 promoter (across the origin): promoter for bacteriophage T7 RNA polymerase
>Addgene plasmid #84323 | pISH-Six4 | addgene full sequence | sequence record 166202 | Addgene Assembled Sequence
GGGCGAATTGGGCCCGACGTCGCATGCTCCCGGCCGCCATGGCGGCCGCGGGAATTCGATTCCTTTATGC
TGTTAGTCCAGGGCATCTCTGATTTCAGAAAGAAGGCGACTTTTTCTAAGGTGACTTCTCAGTTGCTAAG
CACAAAGATAGTACCACTCCTTGGTTTTGTTAAGGTGGTGGAAGGGTTTCTAACTAACACACTCATCAGC
TGAGCCTGCAGAGTAACGGTCACTGGGGACTTAACATTTGTTGTTACACAAGGGAACTTTCAGTCAAGAT
TAAGAGCCCTATGAAGAATTCTGTGCCCATCATTTTGATCAAGAACCTAAATCCCATTTTTGTGAAATTG
GTGAATGTCCCTCAATTGCTGAAATATGCAATTTGGGCCAGAGGTTGTTGTTTGTTTGTTTTGGATGTTC
TTGTTTTATTTTCATGAAGCCAGTTGCTTCAGTGTGGTTTTCCACTCTGACACTACTTACACAGCTTGGC
TGCCCCCGTCTCCCAGTTATTTACTGATCATATTAATGTGATTAGCATCCTGGTCTTGTAGTATAGTTTA
CATTTTTAAAAAATGTTATTTTTTACTAGATTGCTGCAGATATCAAGAGGACATTATTTTAAAATACCTG
TCTGGTAAGGGAAGTGGGAAAGTCAAAACGTTCTATAAGGCGGAATCACTAGTGAATTCGCGGCCGCCTG
CAGGTCGACCATATGGGAGAGCTCCCAACGCGTTGGATGCATAGCTTGAGTATTCTATAGTGTCACCTAA
ATAGCTTGGCGTAATCATGGTCATAGCTGTTTCCTGTGTGAAATTGTTATCCGCTCACAATTCCACACAA
CATACGAGCCGGAAGCATAAAGTGTAAAGCCTGGGGTGCCTAATGAGTGAGCTAACTCACATTAATTGCG
TTGCGCTCACTGCCCGCTTTCCAGTCGGGAAACCTGTCGTGCCAGCTGCATTAATGAATCGGCCAACGCG
CGGGGAGAGGCGGTTTGCGTATTGGGCGCTCTTCCGCTTCCTCGCTCACTGACTCGCTGCGCTCGGTCGT
TCGGCTGCGGCGAGCGGTATCAGCTCACTCAAAGGCGGTAATACGGTTATCCACAGAATCAGGGGATAAC
GCAGGAAAGAACATGTGAGCAAAAGGCCAGCAAAAGGCCAGGAACCGTAAAAAGGCCGCGTTGCTGGCGT
TTTTCCATAGGCTCCGCCCCCCTGACGAGCATCACAAAAATCGACGCTCAAGTCAGAGGTGGCGAAACCC
GACAGGACTATAAAGATACCAGGCGTTTCCCCCTGGAAGCTCCCTCGTGCGCTCTCCTGTTCCGACCCTG
CCGCTTACCGGATACCTGTCCGCCTTTCTCCCTTCGGGAAGCGTGGCGCTTTCTCATAGCTCACGCTGTA
GGTATCTCAGTTCGGTGTAGGTCGTTCGCTCCAAGCTGGGCTGTGTGCACGAACCCCCCGTTCAGCCCGA
CCGCTGCGCCTTATCCGGTAACTATCGTCTTGAGTCCAACCCGGTAAGACACGACTTATCGCCACTGGCA
GCAGCCACTGGTAACAGGATTAGCAGAGCGAGGTATGTAGGCGGTGCTACAGAGTTCTTGAAGTGGTGGC
CTAACTACGGCTACACTAGAAGAACAGTATTTGGTATCTGCGCTCTGCTGAAGCCAGTTACCTTCGGAAA
AAGAGTTGGTAGCTCTTGATCCGGCAAACAAACCACCGCTGGTAGCGGTGGTTTTTTTGTTTGCAAGCAG
CAGATTACGCGCAGAAAAAAAGGATCTCAAGAAGATCCTTTGATCTTTTCTACGGGGTCTGACGCTCAGT
GGAACGAAAACTCACGTTAAGGGATTTTGGTCATGAGATTATCAAAAAGGATCTTCACCTAGATCCTTTT
AAATTAAAAATGAAGTTTTAAATCAATCTAAAGTATATATGAGTAAACTTGGTCTGACAGTTACCAATGC
TTAATCAGTGAGGCACCTATCTCAGCGATCTGTCTATTTCGTTCATCCATAGTTGCCTGACTCCCCGTCG
TGTAGATAACTACGATACGGGAGGGCTTACCATCTGGCCCCAGTGCTGCAATGATACCGCGAGACCCACG
CTCACCGGCTCCAGATTTATCAGCAATAAACCAGCCAGCCGGAAGGGCCGAGCGCAGAAGTGGTCCTGCA
ACTTTATCCGCCTCCATCCAGTCTATTAATTGTTGCCGGGAAGCTAGAGTAAGTAGTTCGCCAGTTAATA
GTTTGCGCAACGTTGTTGCCATTGCTACAGGCATCGTGGTGTCACGCTCGTCGTTTGGTATGGCTTCATT
CAGCTCCGGTTCCCAACGATCAAGGCGAGTTACATGATCCCCCATGTTGTGCAAAAAAGCGGTTAGCTCC
TTCGGTCCTCCGATCGTTGTCAGAAGTAAGTTGGCCGCAGTGTTATCACTCATGGTTATGGCAGCACTGC
ATAATTCTCTTACTGTCATGCCATCCGTAAGATGCTTTTCTGTGACTGGTGAGTACTCAACCAAGTCATT
CTGAGAATAGTGTATGCGGCGACCGAGTTGCTCTTGCCCGGCGTCAATACGGGATAATACCGCGCCACAT
AGCAGAACTTTAAAAGTGCTCATCATTGGAAAACGTTCTTCGGGGCGAAAACTCTCAAGGATCTTACCGC
TGTTGAGATCCAGTTCGATGTAACCCACTCGTGCACCCAACTGATCTTCAGCATCTTTTACTTTCACCAG
CGTTTCTGGGTGAGCAAAAACAGGAAGGCAAAATGCCGCAAAAAAGGGAATAAGGGCGACACGGAAATGT
TGAATACTCATACTCTTCCTTTTTCAATATTATTGAAGCATTTATCAGGGTTATTGTCTCATGAGCGGAT
ACATATTTGAATGTATTTAGAAAAATAAACAAATAGGGGTTCCGCGCACATTTCCCCGAAAAGTGCCACC
TGATGCGGTGTGAAATACCGCACAGATGCGTAAGGAGAAAATACCGCATCAGGAAATTGTAAGCGTTAAT
ATTTTGTTAAAATTCGCGTTAAATTTTTGTTAAATCAGCTCATTTTTTAACCAATAGGCCGAAATCGGCA
AAATCCCTTATAAATCAAAAGAATAGACCGAGATAGGGT
[37 nt withheld, positions 3120-3156]
AAAGAACGTGGACTCCAACGTCAAAGG
[49 nt withheld, positions 3184-3232]
T
[91 nt withheld, positions 3234-3324]
G
[124 nt withheld, positions 3326-3449]
CCATTCGCCATTCAGGCTGCGCAACTGTTGGGAAGGGCGATCGGTGCGGGCCTCTTCGCTATTACGCCAG
CTGGCGAAAGGGGGATGTGCTGCAAGGCGATTAAGTTGGGTAACGCCAGGGTTTTCCCAGTCACGACGTT
GTAAAACGACGGCCAGTGAATTGTAATACGACTCACTATA
