>Addgene plasmid #84323 | pISH-Six4 | depositor partial sequence | sequence record 160911 | insert
CCTTTATGCTGTTAGTCCAGGGCATCTCTGATTTCAGAAAGAAGGCGACTTTTTCTAAGGTGACTTCTCA
GTTGCTAAGCACAAAGATAGTACCACTCCTTGGTTTTGTTAAGGTGGTGGAAGGGTTTCTAACTAACACA
CTCATCAGCTGAGCCTGCAGAGTAACGGTCACTGGGGACTTAACATTTGTTGTTACACAAGGGAACTTTC
AGTCAAGATTAAGAGCCCTATGAAGAATTCTGTGCCCATCATTTTGATCAAGAACCTAAATCCCATTTTT
GTGAAATTGGTGAATGTCCCTCAATTGCTGAAATATGCAATTTGGGCCAGAGGTTGTTGTTTGTTTGTTT
TGGATGTTCTTGTTTTATTTTCATGAAGCCAGTTGCTTCAGTGTGGTTTTCCACTCTGACACTACTTACA
CAGCTTGGCTGCCCCCGTCTCCCAGTTATTTACTGATCATATTAATGTGATTAGCATCCTGGTCTTGTAG
TATAGTTTACATTTTTAAAAAATGTTATTTTTTACTAGATTGCTGCAGATATCAAGAGGACATTATTTTA
AAATACCTGTCTGGTAAGGGAAGTGGGAAAGTCAAAACGTTCTATAAGGCGG
