>Addgene plasmid #84323 | pISH-Six4 | addgene partial sequence | sequence record 166199 | T7 5'-TAATACGACTCACTATAGGG-3'
CTCCCGGCCGCCATGGCGGCCGCGGGAATTCGATTCCTTTATGCTGTTAGTCCAGGGCATCTCTGATTTC
AGAAAGAAGGCGACTTTTTCTAAGGTGACTTCTCAGTTGCTAAGCACAAAGATAGTACCACTCCTTGGTT
TTGTTAAGGTGGTGGAAGGGTTTCTAACTAACACACTCATCAGCTGAGCCTGCAGAGTAACGGTCACTGG
GGACTTAACATTTGTTGTTACACAAGGGAACTTTCAGTCAAGATTAAGAGCCCTATGAAGAATTCTGTGC
CCATCATTTTGATCAAGAACCTAAATCCCATTTTTGTGAAATTGGTGAATGTCCCTCAATTGCTGAAATA
TGCAATTTGGGCCAGAGGTTGTTGTTTGTTTGTTTTGGATGTTCTTGTTTTATTTTCATGAAGCCAGTTG
CTTCAGTGTGGTTTTCCACTCTGACACTACTTACACAGCTTGGCTGCCCCCGTCTCCCAGTTATTTACTG
ATCATATTAATGTGATTAGCATCCTGGTCTTGTAGTATAGTTTACATTTTTAAAAAATGTTATTTTTTAC
TAGATTGCTGCAGATATCAAGAGGACATTATTTTAAAATACCTGTCTGGTAAGGGAAGTGGGAAAGTCAA
AACGTTCTATAAGGCGGAATCACTAGTGAATTCGCGGCCGCCTGCAGGTCGACCATATGGGAGAGCTCCC
AACGCGTTGGATGCATAGCTTGAGTATTCTATAGTGTCACCTAAATAGCTTGGCGTAATCATGGTCATAG
CTGTTTCCTGTGTGAAATTGTTATCCGCTCACAATTCCACACAACATACGAGCCGGAAGCATAAAGTGTA
AAGCCTGGGGTGCCTAATGAGTGAGCTAACTCACATTAATTGCGTTGCGCTCACTGCCCGCTTTCCAGTC
GGGAAACCTGTCGTGCCAGCTGCATTAATGAATCGGCCAACGCGCGGGGAGAGGCGGTTTGCGTATTGGG
CGCTCTTCCGCTTCCTCGCTCACTGACTCGCTGC
