>Addgene plasmid #84323 | pISH-Six4 | addgene partial sequence | sequence record 166201 | SP6 5'-ATTTAGGTGACACTATAG-3'
TCCAACGCGTTGGGAGCTCTCCCATATGGTCGACCTGCAGGCGGCCGCGAATTCACTAGTGATTCCGCCT
TATAGAACGTTTTGACTTTCCCACTTCCCTTACCAGACAGGTATTTTAAAATAATGTCCTCTTGATATCT
GCAGCAATCTAGTAAAAAATAACATTTTTTAAAAATGTAAACTATACTACAAGACCAGGATGCTAATCAC
ATTAATATGATCAGTAAATAACTGGGAGACGGGGGCAGCCAAGCTGTGTAAGTAGTGTCAGAGTGGAAAA
CCACACTGAAGCAACTGGCTTCATGAAAATAAAACAAGAACATCCAAAACAAACAAACAACAACCTCTGG
CCCAAATTGCATATTTCAGCAATTGAGGGACATTCACCAATTTCACAAAAATGGGATTTAGGTTCTTGAT
CAAAATGATGGGCACAGAATTCTTCATAGGGCTCTTAATCTTGACTGAAAGTTCCCTTGTGTAACAACAA
ATGTTAAGTCCCCAGTGACCGTTACTCTGCAGGCTCAGCTGATGAGTGTGTTAGTTAGAAACCCTTCCAC
CACCTTAACAAAACCAAGGAGTGGTACTATCTTTGTGCTTAGCAACTGAGAAGTCACCTTAGAAAAAGTC
GCCTTCTTTCTGAAATCAGAGATGCCCTGGACTAACAGCATAAAGGAATCGAATTCCCGCGGCCGCCATG
GCGGCCGGGAGCATGCGACGTCGGGCCCAATTCGCCCTATAGTGAGTCGTATTACAATTCACTGGCCGTC
GTTTTACAACGTCGTGACTGGGAAAACCCTGGCGTTACCCAACTTAATCGCCTTGCAGCACATCCCCCTT
TCGCCAGCTGGCGTAATAGCGAAGAGGCCCGCACCGATCGCCCTTCCCAACAGTTGCGCAGCCTGAATGG
CGAATGG
[124 nt withheld, positions 918-1041]
C
[48 nt withheld, positions 1043-1090]
